>Addgene plasmid #35335 | pBbA1c-RFP | depositor full sequence | sequence record 43002 | pBbA1c-RFP sequence 4038 bps
GACGTCGACACCATCGAATGGTGCAAAACCTTTCGCGGTATGGCATGATAGCGCCCGGAAGAGAGTCAAT
TCAGGGTGGTGAATGTGAAACCAGTAACGTTATACGATGTCGCAGAGTATGCCGGTGTCTCTTATCAGAC
CGTTTCCCGCGTGGTGAACCAGGCCAGCCACGTTTCTGCGAAAACGCGGGAAAAAGTGGAAGCGGCGATG
GCGGAGCTGAATTACATTCCCAACCGCGTGGCACAACAACTGGCGGGCAAACAGTCGTTGCTGATTGGCG
TTGCCACCTCCAGTCTGGCCCTGCACGCGCCGTCGCAAATTGTCGCGGCGATTAAATCTCGCGCCGATCA
ACTGGGTGCCAGCGTGGTGGTGTCGATGGTAGAACGAAGCGGCGTCGAAGCCTGTAAAGCGGCGGTGCAC
AATCTTCTCGCGCAACGCGTCAGTGGGCTGATCATTAACTATCCGCTGGATGACCAGGATGCCATTGCTG
TGGAAGCTGCCTGCACTAATGTTCCGGCGTTATTTCTTGATGTCTCTGACCAGACACCCATCAACAGTAT
TATTTTCTCCCATGAAGACGGTACGCGACTGGGCGTGGAGCATCTGGTCGCATTGGGTCACCAGCAAATC
GCGCTGTTAGCGGGCCCATTAAGTTCTGTCTCGGCGCGTCTGCGTCTGGCTGGCTGGCATAAATATCTCA
CTCGCAATCAAATTCAGCCGATAGCGGAACGGGAAGGCGACTGGAGTGCCATGTCCGGTTTTCAACAAAC
CATGCAAATGCTGAATGAGGGCATCGTTCCCACTGCGATGCTGGTTGCCAACGATCAGATGGCGCTGGGC
GCAATGCGCGCCATTACCGAGTCCGGGCTGCGCGTTGGTGCGGATATCTCGGTAGTGGGATACGACGATA
CCGAAGACAGCTCATGTTATATCCCGCCGTTAACCACCATCAAACAGGATTTTCGCCTGCTGGGGCAAAC
CAGCGTGGACCGCTTGCTGCAACTCTCTCAGGGCCAGGCGGTGAAGGGCAATCAGCTGTTGCCCGTCTCA
CTGGTGAAAAGAAAAACCACCCTGGCGCCCAATACGCAAACCGCCTCTCCCCGCGCGTTGGCCGATTCAT
TAATGCAGCTGGCACGACAGGTTTCCCGACTGGAAAGCGGGCAGTGAGCGCAACGCAATTAATGTAAGTT
AGCGCGAATTGATCTGGTTTGACAGCTTATCATCGACTGCACGGTGCACCAATGCTTCTGGCGTCAGGCA
GCCATCGGAAGCTGTGGTATGGCTGTGCAGGTCGTAAATCACTGCATAATTCGTGTCGCTCAAGGCGCAC
TCCCGTTCTGGATAATGTTTTTTGCGCCGACATCATAACGGTTCTGGCAAATATTCTGAAATGAGCTGTT
GACAATTAATCATCCGGCTCGTATAATGTGTGGAATTGTGAGCGGATAACAATTTCAGAATTCAAAAGAT
CTTTTAAGAAGGAGATATACATATGGCGAGTAGCGAAGACGTTATCAAAGAGTTCATGCGTTTCAAAGTT
CGTATGGAAGGTTCCGTTAACGGTCACGAGTTCGAAATCGAAGGTGAAGGTGAAGGTCGTCCGTACGAAG
GTACCCAGACCGCTAAACTGAAAGTTACCAAAGGTGGTCCGCTGCCGTTCGCTTGGGACATCCTGTCCCC
GCAGTTCCAGTACGGTTCCAAAGCTTACGTTAAACACCCGGCTGACATCCCGGACTACCTGAAACTGTCC
TTCCCGGAAGGTTTCAAATGGGAACGTGTTATGAACTTCGAAGACGGTGGTGTTGTTACCGTTACCCAGG
ACTCCTCCCTGCAAGACGGTGAGTTCATCTACAAAGTTAAACTGCGTGGTACCAACTTCCCGTCCGACGG
TCCGGTTATGCAGAAAAAAACCATGGGTTGGGAAGCTTCCACCGAACGTATGTACCCGGAAGACGGTGCT
CTGAAAGGTGAAATCAAAATGCGTCTGAAACTGAAAGACGGTGGTCACTACGACGCTGAAGTTAAAACCA
CCTACATGGCTAAAAAACCGGTTCAGCTGCCGGGTGCTTACAAAACCGACATCAAACTGGACATCACCTC
CCACAACGAAGACTACACCATCGTTGAACAGTACGAACGTGCTGAAGGTCGTCACTCCACCGGTGCTTAA
GGATCCAAACTCGAGTAAGGATCTCCAGGCATCAAATAAAACGAAAGGCTCAGTCGAAAGACTGGGCCTT
TCGTTTTATCTGTTGTTTGTCGGTGAACGCTCTCTACTAGAGTCACACTGGCTCACCTTCGGGTGGGCCT
TTCTGCGTTTATACCTAGGGATATATTCCGCTTCCTCGCTCACTGACTCGCTACGCTCGGTCGTTCGACT
GCGGCGAGCGGAAATGGCTTACGAACGGGGCGGAGATTTCCTGGAAGATGCCAGGAAGATACTTAACAGG
GAAGTGAGAGGGCCGCGGCAAAGCCGTTTTTCCATAGGCTCCGCCCCCCTGACAAGCATCACGAAATCTG
ACGCTCAAATCAGTGGTGGCGAAACCCGACAGGACTATAAAGATACCAGGCGTTTCCCCCTGGCGGCTCC
CTCGTGCGCTCTCCTGTTCCTGCCTTTCGGTTTACCGGTGTCATTCCGCTGTTATGGCCGCGTTTGTCTC
ATTCCACGCCTGACACTCAGTTCCGGGTAGGCAGTTCGCTCCAAGCTGGACTGTATGCACGAACCCCCCG
TTCAGTCCGACCGCTGCGCCTTATCCGGTAACTATCGTCTTGAGTCCAACCCGGAAAGACATGCAAAAGC
ACCACTGGCAGCAGCCACTGGTAATTGATTTAGAGGAGTTAGTCTTGAAGTCATGCGCCGGTTAAGGCTA
AACTGAAAGGACAAGTTTTGGTGACTGCGCTCCTCCAAGCCAGTTACCTCGGTTCAAAGAGTTGGTAGCT
CAGAGAACCTTCGAAAAACCGCCCTGCAAGGCGGTTTTTTCGTTTTCAGAGCAAGAGATTACGCGCAGAC
CAAAACGATCTCAAGAAGATCATCTTATTAATCAGATAAAATATTTCTAGATTTCAGTGCAATTTATCTC
TTCAAATGTAGCACCTGAAGTCAGCCCCATACGATATAAGTTGTTACTAGTGCTTGGATTCTCACCAATA
AAAAACGCCCGGCGGCAACCGAGCGTTCTGAACAAATCCAGATGGAGTTCTGAGGTCATTACTGGATCTA
TCAACAGGAGTCCAAGCGAGCTCGATATCAAATTACGCCCCGCCCTGCCACTCATCGCAGTACTGTTGTA
ATTCATTAAGCATTCTGCCGACATGGAAGCCATCACAAACGGCATGATGAACCTGAATCGCCAGCGGCAT
CAGCACCTTGTCGCCTTGCGTATAATATTTGCCCATGGTGAAAACGGGGGCGAAGAAGTTGTCCATATTG
GCCACGTTTAAATCAAAACTGGTGAAACTCACCCAGGGATTGGCTGAGACGAAAAACATATTCTCAATAA
ACCCTTTAGGGAAATAGGCCAGGTTTTCACCGTAACACGCCACATCTTGCGAATATATGTGTAGAAACTG
CCGGAAATCGTCGTGGTATTCACTCCAGAGCGATGAAAACGTTTCAGTTTGCTCATGGAAAACGGTGTAA
CAAGGGTGAACACTATCCCATATCACCAGCTCACCGTCTTTCATTGCCATACGAAATTCCGGATGAGCAT
TCATCAGGCGGGCAAGAATGTGAATAAAGGCCGGATAAAACTTGTGCTTATTTTTCTTTACGGTCTTTAA
AAAGGCCGTAATATCCAGCTGAACGGTCTGGTTATAGGTACATTGAGCAACTGACTGAAATGCCTCAAAA
TGTTCTTTACGATGCCATTGGGATATATCAACGGTGGTATATCCAGTGATTTTTTTCTCCATTTTAGCTT
CCTTAGCTCCTGAAAATCTCGATAACTCAAAAAATACGCCCGGTAGTGATCTTATTTCATTATGGTGAAA
GTTGGAACCTCTTACGTGCCGATCAACGTCTCATTTTCGCCAGATATC
Features (pLannotate 1.2.2; 14 found; start..end, strand, type, name):
      7..84      +  promoter       lacIq promoter: lacI (mutant); In the lacIq allele, a single base change in the promoter boosts expression of the lacI gene about 10-fold.
     85..1167    +  CDS            lacI: lac repressor; lacI; The lac repressor binds to the lac operator to inhibit transcription in E. coli. This inhibition can be relieved by adding lactose or isopropyl-β-D-thiogalactopyranoside (IPTG).
   1209..1226    +  promoter       tet promoter (fragment): E. coli promoter for tetracycline efflux protein gene
   1222..1323    -  CDS            yciV (fragment): RNAAM_ECOLI - Also known as trpH From Escherichia coli (strain K12).
   1399..1428    +  promoter       trc promoter: strong E. coli promoter; hybrid between the trp and lac UV5 promoters
   1436..1452    +  protein_bind   lac operator: The lac repressor binds to the lac operator to inhibit transcription in E. coli. This inhibition can be relieved by adding lactose or isopropyl-β-D-thiogalactopyranoside (IPTG). lac repressor encoded by lacI
   1493..2170    +  CDS            mRFP1: monomeric derivative of DsRed (Campbell et al., 2002)
   2203..2274    +  terminator     rrnB T1 terminator: transcription terminator T1 from the E. coli rrnB gene
   2290..2317    +  terminator     T7Te terminator: phage T7 early transcription terminator
   2336..2391    -  rep_origin     RSF ori (fragment): Plasmids containing the RSF 1030 origin of replication can be propagated in E. coli cells that contain additional plasmids with compatible origins.
   2479..3024    -  rep_origin     p15A ori: Plasmids containing the medium-copy-number p15A origin of replication can be propagated in E. coli cells that contain a second plasmid with the ColE1 origin.
   3138..3232    -  terminator     lambda t0 terminator: transcription terminator from phage lambda
   3256..3912    -  CDS            cat: CAT_ECOLX - Experimental evidence at protein level: Swiss-Prot protein existence level 1. This enzyme is an effector of chloramphenicol resistance in bacteria. From Escherichia coli. This protein is used as a marker in many commonly used cloning vectors, such as pACYC184.
   3913..4015    -  promoter       cat promoter: promoter of the E. coli cat gene encoding chloramphenicol acetyltransferase
