[The description below was written by a language model from this plasmid's Addgene catalogue record and pLannotate feature annotations shown in this document.]
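Description:
pBbA1c-RFP is a bacterial expression plasmid from the BglBrick (pBb) family of modular synthetic-biology vectors, built for controlled gene expression in E. coli. The depositor sequence is 4,038 bp, consistent with a 3,360 bp backbone plus a 678 bp insert. It replicates from the p15A origin, which the catalogue lists as low copy and the annotation software describes as medium copy. This origin is compatible with ColE1-type plasmids, so the vector can be co-maintained with a second construct. Selection is by chloramphenicol, through a cat gene driven by its own promoter and followed by the lambda t0 terminator. This cassette lies on the strand opposite the expression unit.

The payload is mRFP1, a monomeric red fluorescent derivative of DsRed, placed downstream of the strong hybrid trc promoter and an adjacent lac operator. The plasmid also carries lacI under the up-mutated lacIq promoter. This supplies enough repressor to hold the trc promoter off until an inducer such as IPTG is added, independent of the host's own lacI status. Transcription of the reporter ends at tandem rrnB T1 and T7Te terminators, which insulate the origin and marker from read-through. The short hits annotated as tet promoter, yciV and RSF ori fragments are probably incidental matches in spacer or promoter-flanking sequence rather than functional parts.

In this vector series, RFP serves as a measurable placeholder. The construct can be used to characterise the induction behaviour of the trc/p15A/chloramphenicol combination, and the reporter can be replaced with a gene of interest by restriction-enzyme cloning. The individual cloning sites are not annotated in the feature table.
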