Addgene plasmid #35335: pBbA1c-RFP
Depositing lab: Jay Keasling. Depositing organization: University of California, Berkeley. Publication: BglBrick vectors and datasheets: A synthetic biology platform for gene expression. Lee TS, Krupa RA, Zhang F, Hajimorad M, Holtz WJ, Prasad N, Lee SK, Keasling JD. J Biol Eng. 2011 Sep 20;5:12. 10.1186/1754-1611-5-12 PubMed 21933410.
Backbone
  Vector backbone: pBb
  Backbone size w/o insert (bp): 3360
  Vector type: Bacterial Expression, Synthetic Biology
Growth in bacteria
  Bacterial resistance: Chloramphenicol, 25 μg/mL
  Growth temperature: 37°C
  Growth strain: DH5alpha
  Copy number: Low Copy
Gene/Insert
  Gene/Insert name: RFP (alt name: JBEI Part ID: JPUB_000101)
  Species: Synthetic
  Insert size (bp): 678
  Promoter: Trc
  Cloning method: Restriction Enzyme
  Sequencing primers: 5′ jkRFP-R (gctttggaaccgtactggaa); 3′ jkRFP-F (tggtcactacgacgctgaag)
Terms and licenses: Academic/Nonprofit Terms; Industry Terms: Not Available to Industry
Depositor comments: JBEI Part ID: JPUB_000101; Origin: p15A
How to cite: pBbA1c-RFP was a gift from Jay Keasling (Addgene plasmid # 35335 ; http://n2t.net/addgene:35335 ; RRID:Addgene_35335)
