>Addgene plasmid #35335 | pBbA1c-RFP | addgene partial sequence | sequence record 43673 | jkRFP-F 5'-tggtcactacgacgctgaag-3'
TTCAGCTGCCGGGTGCTTACAAAACCGACATCAAACTGGACATCACCTCCCACAACGAAGACTACACCAT
CGTTGAACAGTACGAACGTGCTGAAGGTCGTCACTCCACCGGTGCTTAAGGATCCAAACTCGAGTAAGGA
TCTCCAGGCATCAAATAAAACGAAAGGCTCAGTCGAAAGACTGGGCCTTTCGTTTTATCTGTTGTTTGTC
GGTGAACGCTCTCTACTAGAGTCACACTGGCTCACCTTCGGGTGGGCCTTTCTGCGTTTATACCTAGGGA
TATATTCCGCTTCCTCGCTCACTGACTCGCTACGCTCGGTCGTTCGACTGCGGCGAGCGGAAATGGCTTA
CGAACGGGGCGGAGATTTCCTGGAAGATGCCAGGAAGATACTTAACAGGGAAGTGAGAGGGCCGCGGCAA
AGCCGTTTTTCCATAGGCTCCGCCCCCCTGACAAGCATCACGAAATCTGACGCTCAAATCAGTGGTGGCG
AAACCCGACAGGACTATAAAGATACCAGGCGTTTCCCCCTGGCGGCTCCCTCGTGCGCTCTCCTGTTCCT
GCCTTTCGGTTTACCGGTGTCATTCCGCTGTTATGGCCGCGTTTGTCTCATTCCACGCCTGACACTCAGT
TCCGGGTAGGCAGTTCGCTCCAAGCTGGACTGTATGCACGAACCCCCCGTTCAGTCCGACCGCTGCGCCT
TATCCGGTAACTATCGTCTTGAGTCCAACCCGGAAAGACATGCAAAAGCACCACTGGCAGCAGCCACTGG
TAATTGATTTAGAGGAGTTAGTCTTGAAGTCATGCGCCGGTTAAGGCTAAACTG
