>Addgene plasmid #35335 | pBbA1c-RFP | addgene partial sequence | sequence record 43674 | jkRFP-R 5'-gctttggaaccgtactggaa-3'
ACCTTTGGTAACTTTCAGTTTAGCGGTCTGGGTACCTTCGTACGGACGACCTTCACCTTCACCTTCGATT
TCGAACTCGTGACCGTTAACGGAACCTTCCATACGAACTTTGAAACGCATGAACTCTTTGATAACGTCTT
CGCTACTCGCCATATGTATATCTCCTTCTTAAAAGATCTTTTGAATTCTGAAATTGTTATCCGCTCACAA
TTCCACACATTATACGAGCCGGATGATTAATTGTCAACAGCTCATTTCAGAATATTTGCCAGAACCGTTA
TGATGTCGGCGCAAAAAACATTATCCAGAACGGGAGTGCGCCTTGAGCGACACGAATTATGCAGTGATTT
ACGACCTGCACAGCCATACCACAGCTTCCGATGGCTGCCTGACGCCAGAAGCATTGGTGCACCGTGCAGT
CGATGATAAGCTGTCAAACCAGATCAATTCGCGCTAACTTACATTAATTGCGTTGCGCTCACTGCCCGCT
TTCCAGTCGGGAAACCTGTCGTGCCAGCTGCATTAATGAATCGGCCAACGCGCGGGGAGAGGCGGTTTGC
GTATTGGGCGCCAGGGTGGTTTTTCTTTTCACCAGTGAGACGGGCAACAGCTGATTGCCCTTCACCGCCT
GGCCCTGAGAGAGTTGCAGCAAGCGGTCCACGCTGGTTTGCCCCAGCAGGCGAAAATCCTGTTTGATGGT
GGTTAACGGCGGGATATAACATGAGCTGTCTTCGGTATCGTCGTATCCCACTACCGAGATATCCGCACCA
ACGCGCAGCCCGGACTCGGTAATGGCGCGCATTGCGCCCAGCG
